Addgene plasmid #119190: Desmoplakin I affinity mutant (F40-based tension sensor)
Purpose: The affinity mutant for the F40-based human desmoplakin I tension sensor incorporates a point mutation that exhibits enhanced keratin association.
Depositing lab: Alex Dunn. Depositing organization: Stanford University. Publication: Mechanical loading of desmosomes depends on the magnitude and orientation of external stress. Price AJ, Cost AL, Ungewiss H, Waschke J, Dunn AR, Grashoff C. Nat Commun. 2018 Dec 11;9(1):5284. doi: 10.1038/s41467-018-07523-0. PubMed 30538252.
Backbone
  Vector backbone: pSBtet-Pur
  Backbone manufacturer: Eric Kowarz
  Backbone size w/o insert (bp): 5569
  Total vector size (bp): 16228
  Vector type: Mammalian Expression ; Transposon
  Selectable markers: Puromycin
Growth in bacteria
  Bacterial resistance: Ampicillin, 100 μg/mL
  Growth temperature: 37°C
  Growth strain: NEB Stable
  Copy number: High Copy
Gene/Insert
  Gene/Insert name: human Desmoplakin I(S2849G)-[mTFP1-F40-mEYFP] (internal-1945) (alt names: Desmoplakin I affinity mutant (F40-based tension sensor); DPI-TS-S2849G)
  Species: H. sapiens (human)
  Insert size (bp): 10659
  Mutation: inserted F40-based tension sensor module after aa1945; S2849G in DPI which exhibits increased keratin association
  GenBank ID: NM_004415.3
  Entrez Gene: DSP (a.k.a. DCWHKTA, DP)
  Promoter: TCE
  Tag / fusion protein: mTFP1-F40-mEYFP
  Cloning method: Restriction Enzyme; 5′ cloning site SfiI (not destroyed); 3′ cloning site SfiI (not destroyed)
  Sequencing primers: 5′ CCTGGAGCCAATTCCAACTCT; 3′ CACTGCATTCTTGTTGTGGTT
Resource information
  A portion of this plasmid was derived from a plasmid made by: Desmoplakin I-GFP (Addgene, #32227) from Kathleen Green used as a template for Desmoplakin I and pSBtet-Pur (Addgene plasmid #60507) from Eric Kowarz used as a backbone.
Terms and licenses: Academic/Nonprofit Terms; Industry Terms: Not Available to Industry
How to cite: Desmoplakin I affinity mutant (F40-based tension sensor) was a gift from Alex Dunn (Addgene plasmid # 119190 ; http://n2t.net/addgene:119190 ; RRID:Addgene_119190)
