[The description below was written by a language model from this plasmid's Addgene catalogue record and pLannotate feature annotations shown in this document.]
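Description:
Desmoplakin I affinity mutant (F40-based tension sensor) is a 16.2 kb mammalian expression plasmid built on pSBtet-Pur, a Sleeping Beauty transposon backbone for doxycycline-inducible expression and stable genomic integration. In bacteria it is maintained through a high-copy ColE1/pUC-type origin and selected with ampicillin via the β-lactamase gene. The transposon inverted repeats expected for this backbone were not picked up in the automated feature table, although the catalogue classifies the vector as a transposon.

The roughly 10.7 kb insert, cloned between two retained SfiI sites, encodes human desmoplakin I (DSP) with a FRET-based tension sensor module placed internally after residue 1945. The module consists of the cyan donor mTFP1 and the yellow acceptor mEYFP joined by the F40 linker peptide, so that mechanical load across the protein is expected to extend the linker and lower FRET efficiency. This version also carries the S2849G substitution, which is recorded as increasing association with keratin, making it an affinity mutant counterpart to the parental sensor. The annotation labelled as an epiplakin fragment downstream of mEYFP lies within the insert and most likely reflects homology of the desmoplakin C-terminal region to related intermediate filament-binding proteins rather than a separate gene.

Expression is driven by a tight Tet-responsive promoter (seven tet operators with a minimal CMV promoter; listed as TCE in the catalogue) and terminated near an SV40 polyadenylation signal. A second cassette encodes an rtTA-type reverse transactivator followed by puromycin N-acetyltransferase and a bGH poly(A) signal, providing both doxycycline responsiveness and puromycin selection of stable cells; its promoter is not annotated. The construct is used to study how desmosomes bear mechanical load.
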