Features (pLannotate 1.2.2; 16 found; start..end, strand, type, name):
    295..607     +  promoter       tight TRE promoter: Tet-responsive promoter PTight, consisting of seven tet operator sequences followed by the minimal CMV promoter
   6928..7632    +  CDS            mTFP1: mTFP1 is a basic (constitutively fluorescent) cyan fluorescent protein published in 2006, derived from Clavularia sp.. It has low acid sensitivity.
   7753..8469    +  CDS            mEYFP: mEYFP is a basic (constitutively fluorescent) yellow fluorescent protein published in 2002, derived from Aequorea victoria. It is reported to be a very rapidly-maturing monomer.
   8614..10104   +  CDS            Eppk1 (fragment) (sequence partly withheld): EPIPL_MOUSE - Also known as EPPK. Experimental evidence at protein level: Swiss-Prot protein existence level 1. Cytoskeletal linker protein that connects to intermediate filaments and controls their reorganization in response to stress (PubMed:16382146, PubMed:20926261, PubMed:18285451, PubMed:25232867, PubMed:25617501, PubMed:23599337). In response to mechanical stress like wound healing, is associated with the machinery for cellular motility by slowing down keratinocyte migration and proliferation and accelerating keratin bundling in proliferating keratinocytes thus contributing to tissue ar
  11404..11485   -  polyA_signal   SV40 poly(A) signal: SV40 polyadenylation signal
  11508..11576   -  CDS            large T antigen (fragment): large T antigen from SV40 (simian virus 40)
  12208..12905   +  CDS            rtTA3 (fragment): reverse tetracycline transactivator 3 activates expression from Tet-responsive promoters in the presence of doxycycline
  12835..12945   +  CDS            VP48: 3 tandem repeats of the minimal activation domain of herpes simplex virus VP16 (Cheng et al., 2013)
  13015..13614   +  CDS            PuroR: puromycin N-acetyltransferase; pac from Streptomyces alboniger; confers resistance to puromycin
  13675..13899   +  polyA_signal   bGH poly(A) signal: bovine growth hormone polyadenylation signal
  13903..13924   +  promoter       SV40 promoter (fragment): SV40 enhancer and early promoter
  14396..14984   -  rep_origin     ori: high-copy-number ColE1/pMB1/pBR322/pUC origin of replication
  15155..16015   -  CDS            AmpR: β-lactamase; bla; confers resistance to ampicillin, carbenicillin, and related antibiotics
  16016..16120   -  promoter       AmpR promoter: bla
  16147..16197   +  misc_feature   bom (fragment): basis of mobility region from pBR322
  16198..16228   -  rep_origin     M13 ori (fragment): M13 bacteriophage origin of replication; arrow indicates direction of (+) strand synthesis
>Addgene plasmid #119190 | Desmoplakin I affinity mutant (F40-based tension sensor) | addgene full sequence | sequence record 232293 | Addgene NGS Result
GGATCCCTATACAGTTGAAGTCGGAAGTTTACATACACTTAAGTTGGAGTCATTAAAACTCGTTTTTCAA
CTACTCCACAAATTTCTTGTTAACAAACAATAGTTTTGGCAAGTCAGTTAGGACATCTACTTTGTGCATG
ACACAAGTCATTTTTCCAACAATTGTTTACAGACAGATTATTTCACTTATAATTCACTGTATCACAATTC
CAGTGGGTCAGAAGTTTACATACACTAAGTTCGACTCCTCTGCAGAATGCGGCGATGTTTCGGTAAGGGG
TCCGCTATCTAGACGAGTTTACTCCCTATCAGTGATAGAGAACGTATGTCGAGTTTACTCCCTATCAGTG
ATAGAGAACGATGTCGAGTTTACTCCCTATCAGTGATAGAGAACGTATGTCGAGTTTACTCCCTATCAGT
GATAGAGAACGTATGTCGAGTTTACTCCCTATCAGTGATAGAGAACGTATGTCGAGTTTATCCCTATCAG
TGATAGAGAACGTATGTCGAGTTTACTCCCTATCAGTGATAGAGAACGTATGTCGATTAGGCGTGTACGG
TGGGCGCCTATAAAAGCAGAGCTCGTTTAGTGAACCGTCAGATCGCCTGGAGCCAATTCCAACTCTTTTG
CCTTATACCTACTTTCCGTACCACTTCCTACCCTCGAAAGGCCTCTGCGGCCGCGTCAACAGCCCCTGCT
CCTTGGGCCCCTCCATGCCATGCCGTAATCTCTCCCACCCGACCAACACCAACACCCAGCTCCGACGCAG
CTCCTCTGCGCCCTTGCCGCCCTCCGAGCCACAGCTTTCCTCCCGCTCCTGCCCCCGGCCCGTCGCCGTC
TCCGCGCTCGCAGCGGCCTCGGGAGGGCCCAGGTAGCGAGCAGCGACCTCGCGAGCCTTCCGCACTCCCG
CCCGGTTCCCCGGCCGTCCGCCTATCCTTGGCCCCCTCCGCTTTCTCCGCGCCGGCCCGCCTCGCTTATG
CCTCGGCGCTGAGCCGCTCTCCCGATTGCCCGCCGACATGAGCTGCAACGGAGGCTCCCACCCGCGGATC
AACACTCTGGGCCGCATGATCCGCGCCGAGTCTGGCCCGGACCTGCGCTACGAGGTGACCAGCGGCGGCG
GGGGCACCAGCAGGATGTACTATTCTCGGCGCGGCGTGATCACCGACCAGAACTCGGACGGCTACTGTCA
AACCGGCACGATGTCCAGGCACCAGAACCAGAACACCATCCAGGAGCTGCTGCAGAACTGCTCCGACTGC
TTGATGCGAGCAGAGCTCATCGTGCAGCCTGAATTGAAGTATGGAGATGGAATACAACTGACTCGGAGTC
GAGAATTGGATGAGTGTTTTGCCCAGGCCAATGACCAAATGGAAATCCTCGACAGCTTGATCAGAGAGAT
GCGGCAGATGGGCCAGCCCTGTGATGCTTACCAGAAAAGGCTTCTTCAGCTCCAAGAGCAAATGCGAGCC
CTTTATAAAGCCATCAGTGTCCCTCGAGTCCGCAGGGCCAGCTCCAAGGGTGGTGGAGGCTACACTTGTC
AGAGTGGCTCTGGCTGGGATGAGTTCACCAAACATGTCACCAGTGAATGTTTGGGGTGGATGAGGCAGCA
AAGGGCGGAGATGGACATGGTGGCCTGGGGTGTGGACCTGGCCTCAGTGGAGCAGCACATTAACAGCCAC
CGGGGCATCCACAACTCCATCGGCGACTATCGCTGGCAGCTGGACAAAATCAAAGCCGACCTGCGCGAGA
AATCTGCGATCTACCAGTTGGAGGAGGAGTATGAAAACCTGCTGAAAGCGTCCTTTGAGAGGATGGATCA
CCTGCGACAGCTGCAGAACATCATTCAGGCCACGTCCAGGGAGATCATGTGGATCAATGACTGCGAGGAG
GAGGAGCTGCTGTACGACTGGAGCGACAAGAACACCAACATCGCTCAGAAACAGGAGGCCTTCTCCATAC
GCATGAGTCAACTGGAAGTTAAAGAAAAAGAGCTCAATAAGCTGAAACAAGAAAGTGACCAACTTGTCCT
CAATCAGCATCCAGCTTCAGACAAAATTGAGGCCTATATGGACACTCTGCAGACGCAGTGGAGTTGGATT
CTTCAGATCACCAAGTGCATTGATGTTCATCTGAAAGAAAATGCTGCCTACTTTCAGTTTTTTGAAGAGG
CGCAGTCTACTGAAGCATACCTGAAGGGGCTCCAGGACTCCATCAGGAAGAAGTACCCCTGCGACAAGAA
CATGCCCCTGCAGCACCTGCTGGAACAGATCAAGGAGCTGGAGAAAGAACGAGAGAAAATCCTTGAATAC
AAGCGTCAGGTGCAGAACTTGGTAAACAAGTCTAAGAAGATTGTACAGCTGAAGCCTCGTAACCCAGACT
ACAGAAGCAATAAACCCATTATTCTCAGAGCTCTCTGTGACTACAAACAAGATCAGAAAATCGTGCATAA
GGGGGATGAGTGTATCCTGAAGGACAACAACGAGCGCAGCAAGTGGTACGTGACGGGCCCGGGAGGCGTT
GACATGCTTGTTCCCTCTGTGGGGCTGATCATCCCTCCTCCGAACCCACTGGCCGTGGACCTCTCTTGCA
AGATTGAGCAGTACTACGAAGCCATCTTGGCTCTGTGGAACCAGCTCTACATCAACATGAAGAGCCTGGT
GTCCTGGCACTACTGCATGATTGACATAGAGAAGATCAGGGCCATGACAATCGCCAAGCTGAAAACAATG
CGGCAGGAAGATTACATGAAGACGATAGCCGACCTTGAGTTACATTACCAAGAGTTCATCAGAAATAGCC
AAGGCTCAGAGATGTTTGGAGATGATGACAAGCGGAAAATACAGTCTCAGTTCACCGATGCCCAGAAGCA
TTACCAGACCCTGGTCATTCAGCTCCCTGGCTATCCCCAGCACCAGACAGTGACCACAACTGAAATCACT
CATCATGGAACCTGCCAAGATGTCAACCATAATAAAGTAATTGAAACCAACAGAGAAAATGACAAGCAAG
AAACATGGATGCTGATGGAGCTGCAGAAGATTCGCAGGCAGATAGAGCACTGCGAGGGCAGGATGACTCT
CAAAAACCTCCCTCTAGCAGACCAGGGGTCTTCTCACCACATCACAGTGAAAATTAACGAGCTTAAGAGT
GTGCAGAATGATTCACAAGCAATTGCTGAGGTTCTCAACCAGCTTAAAGATATGCTTGCCAACTTCAGAG
GTTCTGAAAAGTACTGCTATTTACAGAATGAAGTATTTGGACTATTTCAGAAACTGGAAAATATCAATGG
TGTTACAGATGGCTACTTAAATAGCTTATGCACAGTAAGGGCACTGCTCCAGGCTATTCTCCAAACAGAA
GACATGTTAAAGGTTTATGAAGCCAGGCTCACTGAGGAGGAAACTGTCTGCCTGGACCTGGATAAAGTGG
AAGCTTACCGCTGTGGACTGAAGAAAATAAAAAATGACTTGAACTTGAAGAAGTCGTTGTTGGCCACTAT
GAAGACAGAACTACAGAAAGCCCAGCAGATCCACTCTCAGACTTCACAGCAGTATCCACTTTATGATCTG
GACTTGGGCAAGTTCGGTGAAAAAGTCACACAGCTGACAGACCGCTGGCAAAGGATAGATAAACAGATCG
ACTTTAGATTATGGGACCTGGAGAAACAAATCAAGCAATTGAGGAATTATCGTGATAACTATCAGGCTTT
CTGCAAGTGGCTCTATGATGCTAAACGCCGCCAGGATTCCTTAGAATCCATGAAATTTGGAGATTCCAAC
ACAGTCATGCGGTTTTTGAATGAGCAGAAGAACTTGCACAGTGAAATATCTGGCAAACGAGACAAATCAG
AGGAAGTACAAAAAATTGCTGAACTTTGCGCCAATTCAATTAAGGATTATGAGCTCCAGCTGGCCTCATA
CACCTCAGGACTGGAAACTCTGCTGAACATACCTATCAAGAGGACCATGATTCAGTCCCCTTCTGGGGTG
ATTCTGCAAGAGGCTGCAGATGTTCATGCTCGGTACATTGAACTACTTACAAGATCTGGAGACTATTACA
GGTTCTTAAGTGAGATGCTGAAGAGTTTGGAAGATCTGAAGCTGAAAAATACCAAGATCGAAGTTTTGGA
AGAGGAGCTCAGACTGGCCCGAGATGCCAACTCGGAAAACTGTAATAAGAACAAATTCCTGGATCAGAAC
CTGCAGAAATACCAGGCAGAGTGTTCCCAGTTCAAAGCGAAGCTTGCGAGCCTGGAGGAGCTGAAGAGAC
AGGCTGAGCTGGATGGGAAGTCGGCTAAGCAAAATCTAGACAAGTGCTACGGCCAAATAAAAGAACTCAA
TGAGAAGATCACCCGACTGACTTATGAGATTGAAGATGAAAAGAGAAGAAGAAAATCTGTGGAAGACAGA
TTTGACCAACAGAAGAATGACTATGACCAACTGCAGAAAGCAAGGCAATGTGAAAAGGAGAACCTTGGTT
GGCAGAAATTAGAGTCTGAGAAAGCCATCAAGGAGAAGGAGTACGAGATTGAAAGGTTGAGGGTTCTACT
GCAGGAAGAAGGCACCCGGAAGAGAGAATATGAAAATGAGCTGGCAAAGGTAAGAAACCACTATAATGAG
GAGATGAGTAATTTAAGGAACAAGTATGAAACAGAGATTAACATTACGAAGACCACCATCAAGGAGATAT
CCATGCAAAAAGAGGATGATTCCAAAAATCTTAGAAACCAGCTTGATAGACTTTCAAGGGAAAATCGAGA
TCTGAAGGATGAAATTGTCAGGCTCAATGACAGCATCTTGCAGGCCACTGAGCAGCGAAGGCGAGCTGAA
GAAAACGCCCTTCAGCAAAAGGCCTGTGGCTCTGAGATAATGCAGAAGAAGCAGCATCTGGAGATAGAAC
TGAAGCAGGTCATGCAGCAGCGCTCTGAGGACAATGCCCGGCACAAGCAGTCCCTGGAGGAGGCTGCCAA
GACCATTCAGGACAAAAATAAGGAGATCGAGAGACTCAAAGCTGAGTTTCAGGAGGAGGCCAAGCGCCGC
TGGGAATATGAAAATGAACTGAGTAAGGTAAGAAACAATTATGATGAGGAGATCATTAGCTTAAAAAATC
AGTTTGAGACCGAGATCAACATCACCAAGACCACCATCCACCAGCTCACCATGCAGAAGGAAGAGGATAC
CAGTGGCTACCGGGCTCAGATAGACAATCTCACCCGAGAAAACAGGAGCTTATCTGAAGAAATAAAGAGG
CTGAAGAACACTCTAACCCAGACCACAGAGAATCTCAGGAGGGTGGAAGAAGACATCCAACAGCAAAAGG
CCACTGGCTCTGAGGTGTCTCAGAGGAAACAGCAGCTGGAGGTTGAGCTGAGACAAGTCACTCAGATGCG
AACAGAGGAGAGCGTAAGATATAAGCAATCTCTTGATGATGCTGCCAAAACCATCCAGGATAAAAACAAG
GAGATAGAAAGGTTAAAACAACTGATCGACAAAGAAACAAATGACCGGAAATGCCTGGAAGATGAAAACG
CGAGATTACAAAGGGTCCAGTATGACCTGCAGAAAGCAAACAGTAGTGCGACGGAGACAATAAACAAACT
GAAGGTTCAGGAGCAAGAACTGACACGCCTGAGGATCGACTATGAAAGGGTTTCCCAGGAGAGGACTGTG
AAGGACCAGGATATCACGCGGTTCCAGAACTCTCTGAAAGAGCTGCAGCTGCAGAAGCAGAAGGTGGAAG
AGGAGCTGAATCGGCTGAAGAGGACCGCGTCAGAAGACTCCTGCAAGAGGAAGAAGCTGGAGGAAGAGCT
GGAAGGCATGAGGAGGTCGCTGAAGGAGCAAGCCATCAAAATCACCAACCTGACCCAGCAGCTGGAGCAG
GCATCCATTGTTAAGAAGAGGAGTGAGGATGACCTCCGGCAGCAGAGGGACGTGCTGGATGGCCACCTGA
GGGAAAAGCAGAGGACCCAGGAAGAGCTGAGGAGGCTCTCTTCTGAGGTCGAGGCCCTGAGGCGGCAGTT
ACTCCAGGAACAGGAAAGTGTCAAACAAGCTCACTTGAGGAATGAGCATTTCCAGAAGGCGATAGAAGAT
AAAAGCAGAAGCTTAAATGAAAGCAAAATAGAAATTGAGAGGCTGCAGTCTCTCACAGAGAACCTGACCA
AGGAGCACTTGATGTTAGAAGAAGAACTGCGGAACCTGAGGCTGGAGTACGATGACCTGAGGAGAGGACG
AAGCGAAGCGGACAGTGATAAAAATGCAACCATCTTGGAACTAAGGAGCCAGCTGCAGATCAGCAACAAC
CGGACCCTGGAACTGCAGGGGCTGATTAATGATTTACAGAGAGAGAGGGAAAATTTGAGACAGGAAATTG
AGAAATTCCAAAAGCAGGCTTTAGAGGCATCTAATAGGATTCAGGAATCAAAGAATCAGTGTACTCAGGT
GGTACAGGAAAGAGAGAGCCTTCTGGTGAAAATCAAAGTCCTGGAGCAAGACAAGGCAAGGCTGCAGAGG
CTGGAGGATGAGCTGAATCGTGCAAAATCAACTCTAGAGGCAGAAACCAGGGTGAAACAGCGCCTGGAGT
GTGAGAAACAGCAAATTCAGAATGACCTGAATCAGTGGAAGACTCAATATTCCCGCAAGGAGGAGGCTAT
TAGGAAGATAGAATCGGAAAGAGAAAAGAGTGAGAGAGAGAAGAACAGTCTTAGGAGTGAGATCGAAAGA
CTCCAAGCAGAGATCAAGAGAATTGAAGAGAGGTGCAGGCGTAAGCTGGAGGATTCTACCAGGGAGACAC
AGTCACAGTTAGAAACAGAACGCTCCCGATATCAGAGGGAGATTGATAAACTCAGACAGCGCTTAATTAA
GGGAAGCGGCGGAACCGGATCGACTAGCGGGGGTAGCGGGGGAAGCACGGGGGGAGGAACTGGCGCCGTG
AGCAAGGGCGAGGAGACCACAATGGGCGTAATCAAGCCCGACATGAAGATCAAGCTGAAGATGGAGGGCA
ACGTGAATGGCCACGCCTTCGTGATCGAGGGCGAGGGCGAGGGCAAGCCCTACGACGGCACCAACACCAT
CAACCTGGAGGTGAAGGAGGGAGCCCCCCTGCCCTTCTCCTACGACATTCTGACCACCGCGTTCGCCTAC
GGCAACAGGGCCTTCACCAAGTACCCCGACGACATCCCCAACTACTTCAAGCAGTCCTTCCCCGAGGGCT
ACTCTTGGGAGCGCACCATGACCTTCGAGGACAAGGGCATCGTGAAGGTGAAGTCCGACATCTCCATGGA
GGAGGACTCCTTCATCTACGAGATACACCTCAAGGGCGAGAACTTCCCCCCCAACGGCCCCGTGATGCAG
AAGAAGACCACCGGCTGGGACGCCTCCACCGAGAGGATGTACGTGCGCGACGGCGTGCTGAAGGGCGACG
TCAAGCACAAGCTGCTGCTGGAGGGCGGCGGCCACCACCGCGTTGACTTCAAGACCATCTACAGGGCCAA
GAAGGCGGTGAAGCTGCCCGACTATCACTTTGTGGACCACCGCATCGAGATCCTGAACCACGACAAGGAC
TACAACAAGGTGACCGTTTACGAGAGCGCCGTGGCCCGCAACTCCACCGACGGCATGGACGAGCTGTACA
AGGGGCCAGGTGGTGCAGGGCCAGGTGGTGCAGGGCCAGGTGGTGCAGGGCCAGGTGGTGCAGGGCCCGG
TGGTGCAGGTCCAGGTGGTGCAGGTCCAGGTGGTGCAGGTCCAGGTGGTGCTATGGTGAGCAAGGGCGAG
GAGCTGTTCACCGGGGTGGTGCCCATCCTGGTCGAGCTGGACGGCGACGTAAACGGCCACAAGTTCAGCG
TGTCCGGCGAGGGCGAGGGCGATGCCACCTACGGCAAGCTGACCCTGAAGTTCATCTGCACCACCGGCAA
GCTGCCCGTGCCCTGGCCCACCCTCGTGACCACCTTCGGCTACGGCCTGCAGTGCTTCGCCCGCTACCCC
GACCACATGAAGCAGCACGACTTCTTCAAGTCCGCCATGCCCGAAGGCTACGTCCAGGAGCGCACCATCT
TCTTCAAGGACGACGGCAACTACAAGACCCGCGCCGAGGTGAAGTTCGAGGGCGACACCCTGGTGAACCG
CATCGAGCTGAAGGGCATCGACTTCAAGGAGGACGGCAACATCCTGGGGCACAAGCTGGAGTACAACTAC
AACAGCCACAACGTCTATATCATGGCCGACAAGCAGAAGAACGGCATCAAGGTGAACTTCAAGATCCGCC
ACAACATCGAGGACGGCAGCGTGCAGCTCGCCGACCACTACCAGCAGAACACCCCCATCGGCGACGGCCC
CGTGCTGCTGCCCGACAACCACTACCTGAGCTACCAGTCCAAACTGAGCAAAGACCCCAACGAGAAGCGC
GATCACATGGTCCTGCTGGAGTTCGTGACCGCCGCCGGGATCACTCTCGGCATGGACGAGCTGTACAAGG
GCACCGGAGGTGGCACTAGCGGAGGCTCAGGCGGATCGACCTCCGGAACTGGAGGTTCCGGTAGCGGCCG
CCCATATGGGTCCCATCGAGAGACCCAGACTGAGTGTGAGTGG
[738 nt withheld, positions 8584-9321]
AGAAGCATGTCCTTCCAAGGAATCAGACAACCTGTGACCGTCACTGAGCTAGTAGATTCTGGTATATTGA
GACCGTCCACTGTCAATGAACTGGAATCTGGTCAGATTTCTTATGACGAGGTTGGTGAGAGAATTAAGGA
CTTCCTCCAGGGTTCAAGCTGCATAGCAGGCATATACAATGAGACCACAAAACAGAAGCTTGGCATTTAT
GAGGCCATGAAAATTGGCTTAGTCCGACCTGGTACTGCTCTGGAGTTGCTGGAAGCCCAAGCAGCTACTG
GCTTTATAGTGGATCCTGTTAGCAACTTGAGGTTACCAGTGGAGGAAGCCTACAAGAGAGGTCTGGTGGG
CATTGAGTTCAAAGAGAAGCTCCTGTCTGCAGAACGAGCTGTCACTGGGTATAATGATCCTGAAACAGGA
AACATCATCTCTTTGTTCCAAGCCATGAATAAGGAACTCATCGAAAAGGGCCACGGTATTCGCTTATTAG
AAGCACAGATCGCAACCGGGGGGATCATTGACCCAAAGGAGAGCCATCGTTTACCAGTTGACATAGCATA
TAAGAGGGGCTATTTCAATGAGGAACTCAGTGAGATTCTCTCAGATCCAAGTGATGATACCAAAGGATTT
TTTGACCCCAACACTGAAGAAAATCTTACCTATCTGCAACTAAAAGAAAGATGCATTAAGGATGAGGAAA
CAGGGCTCTGTCTTCTGCCTCTGAAAGAAAAGAAGAAACAGGTGCAGACATCACAAAAGAATACCCTCAG
GAAGCGTAGAGTGGTCATAGTTGACCCAGAAACCAATAAAGAAATGTCTGTTCAGGAGGCCTACAAGAAG
GGCCTAATTGATTATGAAACCTTCAAAGAACTGTGTGAGCAGGAATGTGAATGGGAAGAAATAACCATCA
CGGGATCAGATGGCTCCACCAGGGTGGTCCTGGTAGATAGAAAGACAGGCAGTCAGTATGATATTCAAGA
TGCTATTGACAAGGGCCTTGTTGACAGGAAGTTCTTTGATCAGTACCGATCCGGCAGCCTCAGCCTCACT
CAATTTGCTGACATGATCTCCTTGAAAAATGGTGTCGGCACCAGCAGCAGCATGGGCAGTGGTGTCAGCG
ATGATGTTTTTAGCAGCTCCCGACATGAATCAGTAAGTAAGATTTCCACCATATCCAGCGTCAGGAATTT
AACCATAAGGAGCAGCTCTTTTTCAGACACCCTGGAAGAATCGAGCCCCATTGCAGCCATCTTTGACACA
GAAAACCTGGAGAAAATCTCCATTACAGAAGGTATAGAGCGGGGCATCGTTGACAGCATCACGGGTCAGA
GGCTTCTGGAGGCTCAGGCCTGCACAGGTGGCATCATCCACCCAACCACGGGCCAGAAGCTGTCACTTCA
GGACGCAGTCTCCCAGGGTGTGATTGACCAAGACATGGCCACCAGGCTGAAGCCTGCTCAGAAAGCCTTC
ATAGGCTTCGAGGGTGTGAAGGGAAAGAAGAAGATGTCAGCAGCAGAGGCAGTGAAAGAAAAATGGCTCC
CGTATGAGGCTGGCCAGCGCTTCCTGGAGTTCCAGTACCTCACGGGAGGTCTTGTTGACCCGGAAGTGCA
TGGGAGGATAAGCACCGAAGAAGCCATCCGGAAGGGGTTCATAGATGGCCGCGCCGCACAGAGGCTGCAA
GACACCAGCAGCTATGCCAAAATCCTGACCTGCCCCAAAACCAAATTAAAAATATCCTATAAGGATGCCA
TAAATCGCTCCATGGTAGAAGATATCACTGGGCTGCGCCTTCTGGAAGCCGCCTCCGTGTCGTCCAAGGG
CTTACCCAGCCCTTACAACATGTCTTCGGCTCCGGGGTCCCGCTCCGGCTCCCGCTCGGGATCTCGCTCC
GGATCTCGCTCCGGGTCCCGCAGTGGGTCCCGGAGAGGAGGCTTTGACGCCACAGGGAATTCTTCCTACT
CTTATTCCTACTCATTTAGCAGTAGTTCTATTGGGCACTAGGCTAGCGGCCTGTCAGGCCAAGCTTCCAT
CGATAGACATGATAAGATACATTGATGAGTTTGGACAAACCACAACAAGAATGCAGTGAAAAAAATGCTT
TATTTGTGAAATTTGTGATGCTATTGCTTTATTTGTAACCATTATAAGCTGCAATAAACAAGTTAACAAC
AACAATTGCATTCATTTTATGTTTCAGGTTCAGGGGGAGATGTGGGAGGTTTTTTAAAGCAAGTAAAACC
TCTACAAATGTGGTACCTAGGCGAGACCCTGTCTCACAAAATAAAGTAAGCCCGGACTGAGTGCGGAAAG
GCGGGCCTGGCGGGTCTGGTCTCCCCATGCGGGCCACCAGAGGCCCTGCAGCCTTCAGTCGCTTGAAGGG
GTAATGGCGCTTCCACTCACAAACATGGCGGACAGAGCGTGTGAACGAGATGAACAGCCCCTCAAAAATA
TGGCCGCCGAGGCTGGACGGCCGTGCCCCAGCAGCACCGCCTCCGCGCCCCACGTGATCTCTCGCCGGGC
ACAGCGCTGACCGCGGAGGTCCAACCGGAAGAATGTCCGGATTGGACATTCGGAAGAGGGCCCGCCTTCC
CTGGGGAATCTCTGCGCACGCGCAGAACGCTTCGACCAATGAAAACACAGGAAGCCGTCCGCGCAACCGC
GTTGCGTCACTTCTGCCGCCCCTGTTTCAAGGTATATAGCCGTAGACGGAACTTCGCCTTTCTCTCGGCC
TTAGCGCCATTTTTTTGGGTGAGTGTTTTTTGGTTCCTGCGTTGGGATTCCGTGTACAATCCATAGACAT
CTGACCTCGGCACTTAGCATCATCACAGCAAACTAACTGTAGCCTTTCTCTCTTTCCCTGTAGAAACCTC
TGCACCTGAGGCCACCATGTCTAGACTGGACAAGAGCAAAGTCATAAACGGCGCTCTGGAATTACTCAAT
GGAGTCGGTATCGAAGGCCTGACGACAAGGAAACTCGCTCAAAAGCTGGGAGTTGAGCAGCCTACCCTGT
ACTGGCACGTGAAGAACAAGCGGGCCCTGCTCGATGCCCTGCCAATCGAGATGCTGGACAGGCATCATAC
CCACTTCTGCCCCCTGGAAGGCGAGTCATGGCAAGACTTTCTGCGGAACAACGCCAAGTCATTCCGCTGT
GCTCTCCTCTCACATCGCGACGGGGCTAAAGTGCATCTCGGCACCCGCCCAACAGAGAAACAGTACGAAA
CCCTGGAAAATCAGCTCGCGTTCCTGTGTCAGCAAGGCTTCTCCCTGGAGAACGCACTGTACGCTCTGTC
CGCCGTGGGCCACTTTACACTGGGCTGCGTATTGGAGGAACAGGAGCATCAAGTAGCAAAAGAGGAAAGA
GAGACACCTACCACCGATTCTATGCCCCCACTTCTGAGACAAGCAATTGAGCTGTTCGACCGGCAGGGAG
CCGAACCTGCCTTCCTTTTCGGCCTGGAACTAATCATATGTGGCCTGGAGAAACAGCTAAAGTGCGAAAG
CGGCGGGCCGGCCGACGCCCTTGACGATTTTGACTTAGACATGCTCCCAGCCGATGCCCTTGACGACTTT
GACCTTGATATGCTGCCTGCTGACGCTCTTGACGATTTTGACCTTGACATGCTCCCCGGGTCCGGCGCTA
CTAACTTCAGCCTGCTGAAGCAGGCTGGTGACGTCGAGGAGAATCCTGGTCCCATGACCGAGTACAAGCC
CACGGTGCGCCTCGCCACCCGCGACGACGTCCCCAGGGCCGTACGCACCCTCGCCGCCGCGTTCGCCGAC
TACCCCGCCACGCGCCACACCGTCGATCCGGACCGCCACATCGAGCGGGTCACCGAGCTGCAAGAACTCT
TCCTCACGCGCGTCGGGCTCGACATCGGCAAGGTGTGGGTCGCGGACGACGGCGCCGCGGTGGCGGTCTG
GACCACGCCGGAGAGCGTCGAAGCGGGGGCGGTGTTCGCCGAGATCGGCCCGCGCATGGCCGAGTTGAGC
GGTTCCCGGCTGGCCGCGCAGCAACAGATGGAAGGCCTCCTGGCGCCGCACCGGCCCAAGGAGCCCGCGT
GGTTCCTGGCCACCGTCGGCGTCTCGCCCGACCACCAGGGCAAGGGTCTGGGCAGCGCCGTCGTGCTCCC
CGGAGTGGAGGCGGCCGAGCGCGCCGGGGTGCCCGCCTTCCTGGAGACCTCCGCGCCCCGCAACCTCCCC
TTCTACGAGCGGCTCGGCTTCACCGTCACCGCCGACGTCGAGGTGCCCGAAGGACCGCGCACCTGGTGCA
TGACCCGCAAGCCCGGTGCCTGATTCGAAGGCCTGTCGTGAAGCTTGGGGATCAATTCTCTAGAGCTCGC
TGATCAGCCTCGACTGTGCCTTCTAGTTGCCAGCCATCTGTTGTTTGCCCCTCCCCCGTGCCTTCCTTGA
CCCTGGAAGGTGCCACTCCCACTGTCCTTTCCTAATAAAATGAGGAAATTGCATCGCATTGTCTGAGTAG
GTGTCATTCTATTCTGGGGGGTGGGGTGGGGCAGGACAGCAAGGGGGAGGATTGGGAAGACAATAGCAGG
CATGCTGGGGATGCGGTGGGCTCTATGGCTTCTGAGGCGGAAAGAACCAGCTGGGCCTACTAGCTACTCG
GGACCCCTTACCGAAACATCGCCGCATTCTGCAGAGGAGTCGAGTGTATGTAAACTTCTGACCCACTGGG
AATGTGATGAAAGAAATAAAAGCTGAAATGAATCATTCTCTCTACTATTATTCTGATATTTCACATTCTT
AAAATAAAGTGGTGATCCTAACTGACCTAAGACAGGGAATTTTTACTAGGATTAAATGTCAGGAATTGTG
AAAAAGTGAGTTTAAATGTATTTGGCTAAGGTGTATGTAAACTTCCGACTTCAACTGTATAGGGATCCGC
TTCCTCGCTCACTGACTCGCTGCGCTCGGTCGTTCGGCTGCGGCGAGCGGTATCAGCTCACTCAAAGGCG
GTAATACGGTTATCCACAGAATCAGGGGATAACGCAGGAAAGAACATGTGAGCAAAAGGCCAGCAAAAGG
CCAGGAACCGTAAAAAGGCCGCGTTGCTGGCGTTTTTCCATAGGCTCCGCCCCCCTGACGAGCATCACAA
AAATCGACGCTCAAGTCAGAGGTGGCGAAACCCGACAGGACTATAAAGATACCAGGCGTTTCCCCCTGGA
AGCTCCCTCGTGCGCTCTCCTGTTCCGACCCTGCCGCTTACCGGATACCTGTCCGCCTTTCTCCCTTCGG
GAAGCGTGGCGCTTTCTCATAGCTCACGCTGTAGGTATCTCAGTTCGGTGTAGGTCGTTCGCTCCAAGCT
GGGCTGTGTGCACGAACCCCCCGTTCAGCCCGACCGCTGCGCCTTATCCGGTAACTATCGTCTTGAGTCC
AACCCGGTAAGACACGACTTATCGCCACTGGCAGCAGCCACTGGTAACAGGATTAGCAGAGCGAGGTATG
TAGGCGGTGCTACAGAGTTCTTGAAGTGGTGGCCTAACTACGGCTACACTAGAAGAACAGTATTTGGTAT
CTGCGCTCTGCTGAAGCCAGTTACCTTCGGAAAAAGAGTTGGTAGCTCTTGATCCGGCAAACAAACCACC
GCTGGTAGCGGTGGTTTTTTTGTTTGCAAGCAGCAGATTACGCGCAGAAAAAAAGGATCTCAAGAAGATC
CTTTGATCTTTTCTACGGGGTCTGACGCTCAGTGGAACGAAAACTCACGTTAAGGGATTTTGGTCATGAG
ATTATCAAAAAGGATCTTCACCTAGATCCTTTTAAATTAAAAATGAAGTTTTAAATCAATCTAAAGTATA
TATGAGTAAACTTGGTCTGACAGTTACCAATGCTTAATCAGTGAGGCACCTATCTCAGCGATCTGTCTAT
TTCGTTCATCCATAGTTGCCTGACTCCCCGTCGTGTAGATAACTACGATACGGGAGGGCTTACCATCTGG
CCCCAGTGCTGCAATGATACCGCGAGACCCACGCTCACCGGCTCCAGATTTATCAGCAATAAACCAGCCA
GCCGGAAGGGCCGAGCGCAGAAGTGGTCCTGCAACTTTATCCGCCTCCATCCAGTCTATTAATTGTTGCC
GGGAAGCTAGAGTAAGTAGTTCGCCAGTTAATAGTTTGCGCAACGTTGTTGCCATTGCTACAGGCATCGT
GGTGTCACGCTCGTCGTTTGGTATGGCTTCATTCAGCTCCGGTTCCCAACGATCAAGGCGAGTTACATGA
TCCCCCATGTTGTGCAAAAAAGCGGTTAGCTCCTTCGGTCCTCCGATCGTTGTCAGAAGTAAGTTGGCCG
CAGTGTTATCACTCATGGTTATGGCAGCACTGCATAATTCTCTTACTGTCATGCCATCCGTAAGATGCTT
TTCTGTGACTGGTGAGTACTCAACCAAGTCATTCTGAGAATAGTGTATGCGGCGACCGAGTTGCTCTTGC
CCGGCGTCAATACGGGATAATACCGCGCCACATAGCAGAACTTTAAAAGTGCTCATCATTGGAAAACGTT
CTTCGGGGCGAAAACTCTCAAGGATCTTACCGCTGTTGAGATCCAGTTCGATGTAACCCACTCGTGCACC
CAACTGATCTTCAGCATCTTTTACTTTCACCAGCGTTTCTGGGTGAGCAAAAACAGGAAGGCAAAATGCC
GCAAAAAAGGGAATAAGGGCGACACGGAAATGTTGAATACTCATACTCTTCCTTTTTCAATATTATTGAA
GCATTTATCAGGGTTATTGTCTCATGAGCGGATACATATTTGAATGTATTTAGAAAAATAAACAAATAGG
GGTTCCGCGCACATTTCCCCGAAAAGTGCCACCTGATGCGGTGTGAAATACCGCACAGATGCGTAAGGAG
AAAATACCGCATCAGGAAATTGTAAGCGTTAATATTTTGTTAAAATT
